Addgene plasmid #77984: BRD2 gRNA (BRDN0001148924)
Purpose: 3rd generation lentiviral gRNA plasmid targeting human BRD2
Depositing lab: John Doench & David Root. Depositing organization: Broad Institute. Publication: Optimized sgRNA design to maximize activity and minimize off-target effects of CRISPR-Cas9. Doench JG, Fusi N, Sullender M, Hegde M, Vaimberg EW, Donovan KF, Smith I, Tothova Z, Wilen C, Orchard R, Virgin HW, Listgarten J, Root DE. Nat Biotechnol. 2016 Jan 18. doi: 10.1038/nbt.3437. PubMed 26780180.
Backbone
  Vector backbone: lentiGuide-Puro
  Backbone manufacturer: Zhang Lab (Addgene plasmid # 52963)
  Vector type: Mammalian Expression, Lentiviral, CRISPR
  Selectable markers: Puromycin
Growth in bacteria
  Bacterial resistance: Ampicillin, 100 μg/mL
  Growth temperature: 37°C
  Growth strain: DH5alpha
  Copy number: High Copy
Gene/Insert
  Gene/Insert name: BRD2 (alt names: BRD2; NM_001113182.2)
  gRNA/shRNA sequence: CCAGCTGCAATACCTACACA
  Species: H. sapiens (human)
  Entrez Gene: BRD2 (a.k.a. BRD2-IT1, D6S113E, FSH, FSHRG1, FSRG1, NAT, O27.1.1, RING3, RNF3)
  Promoter: hU6
  Cloning method: Unknown
  Sequencing primers: 5′ U6-F; 3′ pS2-R
Terms and licenses: Academic/Nonprofit Terms; Industry Terms: Not Available to Industry
Depositor comments: The gRNA was designed to target the following Genbank reference sequence(s): NM_001113182.2,NM_001199455.1,NM_001199456.1,NM_005104.3. Note that this plasmid does NOT contain Cas9. It should be used in conjunction with lentiCas9-Blast (Addgene #52962) or otherwise with cell lines already expressing Cas9. Browse the full kinome gRNA library at http://www.addgene.org/pooled-library/broadgpp-human-kinome/ or visit http://www.broadinstitute.org/rnai/public/ for detailed protocols and information.
How to cite: BRD2 gRNA (BRDN0001148924) was a gift from John Doench & David Root (Addgene plasmid # 77984 ; http://n2t.net/addgene:77984 ; RRID:Addgene_77984)
