[The description below was written by a language model from this plasmid's Addgene catalogue record and pLannotate feature annotations shown in this document.]
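Description:
BRD2 gRNA (BRDN0001148924) is a third-generation lentiviral CRISPR guide plasmid built on the lentiGuide-Puro backbone and designed to knock out human BRD2. It is one of the individual clones associated with a human kinome gRNA library. In bacteria it is maintained at high copy from a ColE1/pUC-type origin with ampicillin selection through β-lactamase. The backbone also carries an f1 origin, an SV40 origin and polyadenylation signal, and leftover lac and T7/T3 promoter elements from the cloning vector.

The lentiviral transfer cassette begins with an RSV promoter fused to a truncated HIV-1 5' LTR, which makes genomic RNA production Tat-independent. It continues with the Ψ packaging signal and a gag fragment, the Rev response element for nuclear export of the full-length transcript, and a cPPT/CTS. It ends with a ΔU3 self-inactivating 3' LTR. Within this unit, a human U6 RNA polymerase III promoter drives a single guide RNA made of the BRD2-targeting spacer joined to the Streptococcus pyogenes Cas9 scaffold. According to the depositor, the guide was designed against several BRD2 reference transcripts. Downstream, the EF-1α core promoter with its intron A expresses puromycin N-acetyltransferase, followed by a WPRE to boost transcript expression, which allows puromycin selection of transduced mammalian cells.

The plasmid does not encode Cas9. It is meant to be packaged into lentivirus and delivered to cells that already express Cas9, or used together with a separate Cas9 lentiviral vector, for loss-of-function studies of BRD2.
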