Features (pLannotate 1.2.2; 29 found; start..end, strand, type, name):
     14..80      +  CDS            small t antigen (fragment): SV40 (simian virus 40) small t antigen
    106..317     +  promoter       EF-1α core promoter: core promoter for human elongation factor EF-1α
    318..1256    +  intron         EF-1α intron A: intron upstream of the start codon of human EF-1α
   1278..1877    +  CDS            PuroR (fragment): puromycin N-acetyltransferase; pac from Streptomyces; confers resistance to puromycin
   1893..2481    +  misc_feature   WPRE: woodchuck hepatitis virus posttranscriptional regulatory element
   2532..2551    +  misc_feature   cPPT/CTS (fragment): central polypurine tract and central termination sequence of HIV-1
   2553..2786    +  LTR            3' LTR (ΔU3): self-inactivating 3' long terminal repeat (LTR) from HIV-1
   2864..2985    +  polyA_signal   SV40 poly(A) signal: SV40 polyadenylation signal
   3025..3160    +  rep_origin     SV40 ori: SV40 origin of replication
   3181..3199    -  promoter       T7 promoter: promoter for bacteriophage T7 RNA polymerase
   3207..3362    +  CDS            lacZα (fragment): LacZα fragment of β-galactosidase; lacZ fragment
   3367..3795    +  rep_origin     f1 ori (sequence partly withheld): f1 bacteriophage origin of replication; arrow indicates direction of (+) strand synthesis
   3848..3952    +  promoter       AmpR promoter: bla
   3953..4813    +  CDS            AmpR: β-lactamase; bla; confers resistance to ampicillin, carbenicillin, and related antibiotics
   4984..5572    +  rep_origin     ori: high-copy-number ColE1/pMB1/pBR322/pUC origin of replication
   5755..5847    +  CDS            lacI (fragment): lac repressor; lacI; The lac repressor binds to the lac operator to inhibit transcription in E. coli. This inhibition can be relieved by adding lactose or isopropyl-β-D-thiogalactopyranoside (IPTG).
   5860..5881    +  protein_bind   CAP binding site: CAP binding activates transcription in the presence of cAMP. E. coli catabolite activator protein
   5896..5926    +  promoter       lac promoter: promoter for the E. coli lac operon
   5934..5950    +  protein_bind   lac operator: The lac repressor binds to the lac operator to inhibit transcription in E. coli. This inhibition can be relieved by adding lactose or isopropyl-β-D-thiogalactopyranoside (IPTG). lac repressor encoded by lacI
   5995..6013    +  promoter       T3 promoter: promoter for bacteriophage T3 RNA polymerase
   6041..6267    +  promoter       RSV promoter: Rous sarcoma virus enhancer/promoter
   6268..6448    +  LTR            5' LTR (truncated): truncated 5' long terminal repeat (LTR) from HIV-1
   6495..6620    +  misc_feature   HIV-1 Ψ: packaging signal of human immunodeficiency virus type 1
   6604..6967    +  CDS            HIV-1 gag (fragment): gag protein from human immunodeficiency virus 1; gag
   7113..7346    +  misc_feature   RRE: The Rev response element (RRE) of HIV-1 allows for Rev-dependent mRNA export from the nucleus to the cytoplasm.
   7723..7749    +  CDS            Rev (fragment): human immunodeficiency virus 1 (HIV-1) Rev protein; rev; enhances nuclear export of unspliced and incompletely spliced viral mRNAs
   7753..7993    +  promoter       U6 promoter: RNA polymerase III promoter for human U6 snRNA
   8023..8098    +  misc_RNA       gRNA scaffold: guide RNA scaffold for the Streptococcus pyogenes CRISPR/Cas9 system
   8154..8271    +  misc_feature   cPPT/CTS: central polypurine tract and central termination sequence of HIV-1
>Addgene plasmid #77984 | BRD2 gRNA (BRDN0001148924) | addgene full sequence | sequence record 188778 | Addgene Assembled Sequence
CCCGGGTGCAAAGATGGATAAAGTTTTAAACAGAGAGGAATCTTTGCAGCTAATGGACCTTCTAGGTCTT
GAAAGGAGTGGGAATTGGCTCCGGTGCCCGTCAGTGGGCAGAGCGCACATCGCCCACAGTCCCCGAGAAG
TTGGGGGGAGGGGTCGGCAATTGATCCGGTGCCTAGAGAAGGTGGCGCGGGGTAAACTGGGAAAGTGATG
TCGTGTACTGGCTCCGCCTTTTTCCCGAGGGTGGGGGAGAACCGTATATAAGTGCAGTAGTCGCCGTGAA
CGTTCTTTTTCGCAACGGGTTTGCCGCCAGAACACAGGTAAGTGCCGTGTGTGGTTCCCGCGGGCCTGGC
CTCTTTACGGGTTATGGCCCTTGCGTGCCTTGAATTACTTCCACCTGGCTGCAGTACGTGATTCTTGATC
CCGAGCTTCGGGTTGGAAGTGGGTGGGAGAGTTCGAGGCCTTGCGCTTAAGGAGCCCCTTCGCCTCGTGC
TTGAGTTGAGGCCTGGCCTGGGCGCTGGGGCCGCCGCGTGCGAATCTGGTGGCACCTTCGCGCCTGTCTC
GCTGCTTTCGATAAGTCTCTAGCCATTTAAAATTTTTGATGACCTGCTGCGACGCTTTTTTTCTGGCAAG
ATAGTCTTGTAAATGCGGGCCAAGATCTGCACACTGGTATTTCGGTTTTTGGGGCCGCGGGCGGCGACGG
GGCCCGTGCGTCCCAGCGCACATGTTCGGCGAGGCGGGGCCTGCGAGCGCGGCCACCGAGAATCGGACGG
GGGTAGTCTCAAGCTGGCCGGCCTGCTCTGGTGCCTGGCCTCGCGCCGCCGTGTATCGCCCCGCCCTGGG
CGGCAAGGCTGGCCCGGTCGGCACCAGTTGCGTGAGCGGAAAGATGGCCGCTTCCCGGCCCTGCTGCAGG
GAGCTCAAAATGGAGGACGCGGCGCTCGGGAGAGCGGGCGGGTGAGTCACCCACACAAAGGAAAAGGGCC
TTTCCGTCCTCAGCCGTCGCTTCATGTGACTCCACGGAGTACCGGGCGCCGTCCAGGCACCTCGATTAGT
TCTCGAGCTTTTGGAGTACGTCGTCTTTAGGTTGGGGGGAGGGGTTTTATGCGATGGAGTTTCCCCACAC
TGAGTGGGTGGAGACTGAAGTTAGGCCAGCTTGGCACTTGATGTAATTCTCCTTGGAATTTGCCCTTTTT
GAGTTTGGATCTTGGTTCATTCTCAAGCCTCAGACAGTGGTTCAAAGTTTTTTTCTTCCATTTCAGGTGT
CGTGACGTACGGCCACCATGACCGAGTACAAGCCCACGGTGCGCCTCGCCACCCGCGACGACGTCCCCAG
GGCCGTACGCACCCTCGCCGCCGCGTTCGCCGACTACCCCGCCACGCGCCACACCGTCGATCCGGACCGC
CACATCGAGCGGGTCACCGAGCTGCAAGAACTCTTCCTCACGCGCGTCGGGCTCGACATCGGCAAGGTGT
GGGTCGCGGACGACGGCGCCGCCGTGGCGGTCTGGACCACGCCGGAGAGCGTCGAAGCGGGGGCGGTGTT
CGCCGAGATCGGCCCGCGCATGGCCGAGTTGAGCGGTTCCCGGCTGGCCGCGCAGCAACAGATGGAAGGC
CTCCTGGCGCCGCACCGGCCCAAGGAGCCCGCGTGGTTCCTGGCCACCGTCGGAGTCTCGCCCGACCACC
AGGGCAAGGGTCTGGGCAGCGCCGTCGTGCTCCCCGGAGTGGAGGCGGCCGAGCGCGCCGGGGTGCCCGC
CTTCCTGGAGACCTCCGCGCCCCGCAACCTCCCCTTCTACGAGCGGCTCGGCTTCACCGTCACCGCCGAC
GTCGAGGTGCCCGAAGGACCGCGCACCTGGTGCATGACCCGCAAGCCCGGTGCCTGAACGCGTTAAGTCG
ACAATCAACCTCTGGATTACAAAATTTGTGAAAGATTGACTGGTATTCTTAACTATGTTGCTCCTTTTAC
GCTATGTGGATACGCTGCTTTAATGCCTTTGTATCATGCTATTGCTTCCCGTATGGCTTTCATTTTCTCC
TCCTTGTATAAATCCTGGTTGCTGTCTCTTTATGAGGAGTTGTGGCCCGTTGTCAGGCAACGTGGCGTGG
TGTGCACTGTGTTTGCTGACGCAACCCCCACTGGTTGGGGCATTGCCACCACCTGTCAGCTCCTTTCCGG
GACTTTCGCTTTCCCCCTCCCTATTGCCACGGCGGAACTCATCGCCGCCTGCCTTGCCCGCTGCTGGACA
GGGGCTCGGCTGTTGGGCACTGACAATTCCGTGGTGTTGTCGGGGAAATCATCGTCCTTTCCTTGGCTGC
TCGCCTGTGTTGCCACCTGGATTCTGCGCGGGACGTCCTTCTGCTACGTCCCTTCGGCCCTCAATCCAGC
GGACCTTCCTTCCCGCGGCCTGCTGCCGGCTCTGCGGCCTCTTCCGCGTCTTCGCCTTCGCCCTCAGACG
AGTCGGATCTCCCTTTGGGCCGCCTCCCCGCGTCGACTTTAAGACCAATGACTTACAAGGCAGCTGTAGA
TCTTAGCCACTTTTTAAAAGAAAAGGGGGGACTGGAAGGGCTAATTCACTCCCAACGAAGACAAGATCTG
CTTTTTGCTTGTACTGGGTCTCTCTGGTTAGACCAGATCTGAGCCTGGGAGCTCTCTGGCTAACTAGGGA
ACCCACTGCTTAAGCCTCAATAAAGCTTGCCTTGAGTGCTTCAAGTAGTGTGTGCCCGTCTGTTGTGTGA
CTCTGGTAACTAGAGATCCCTCAGACCCTTTTAGTCAGTGTGGAAAATCTCTAGCAGTACGTATAGTAGT
TCATGTCATCTTATTATTCAGTATTTATAACTTGCAAAGAAATGAATATCAGAGAGTGAGAGGAACTTGT
TTATTGCAGCTTATAATGGTTACAAATAAAGCAATAGCATCACAAATTTCACAAATAAAGCATTTTTTTC
ACTGCATTCTAGTTGTGGTTTGTCCAAACTCATCAATGTATCTTATCATGTCTGGCTCTAGCTATCCCGC
CCCTAACTCCGCCCATCCCGCCCCTAACTCCGCCCAGTTCCGCCCATTCTCCGCCCCATGGCTGACTAAT
TTTTTTTATTTATGCAGAGGCCGAGGCCGCCTCGGCCTCTGAGCTATTCCAGAAGTAGTGAGGAGGCTTT
TTTGGAGGCCTAGGGACGTACCCAATTCGCCCTATAGTGAGTCGTATTACGCGCGCTCACTGGCCGTCGT
TTTACAACGTCGTGACTGGGAAAACCCTGGCGTTACCCAACTTAATCGCCTTGCAGCACATCCCCCTTTC
GCCAGCTGGCGTAATAGCGAAGAGGCCCGCACCGATCGCCCTTCCCAACAGTTGCGCAGCCTGAATGGCG
AATGGG
[124 nt withheld, positions 3367-3490]
C
[91 nt withheld, positions 3492-3582]
A
[49 nt withheld, positions 3584-3632]
CCTTTGACGTTGGAGTCCACGTTCTTT
[37 nt withheld, positions 3660-3696]
ACCCTATCTCGGTCTATTCTTTTGATTTATAAGGGATTTTGCCGATTTCGGCCTATTGGTTAAAAAATGA
GCTGATTTAACAAAAATTTAACGCGAATTTTAACAAAATATTAACGCTTACAATTTAGGTGGCACTTTTC
GGGGAAATGTGCGCGGAACCCCTATTTGTTTATTTTTCTAAATACATTCAAATATGTATCCGCTCATGAG
ACAATAACCCTGATAAATGCTTCAATAATATTGAAAAAGGAAGAGTATGAGTATTCAACATTTCCGTGTC
GCCCTTATTCCCTTTTTTGCGGCATTTTGCCTTCCTGTTTTTGCTCACCCAGAAACGCTGGTGAAAGTAA
AAGATGCTGAAGATCAGTTGGGTGCACGAGTGGGTTACATCGAACTGGATCTCAACAGCGGTAAGATCCT
TGAGAGTTTTCGCCCCGAAGAACGTTTTCCAATGATGAGCACTTTTAAAGTTCTGCTATGTGGCGCGGTA
TTATCCCGTATTGACGCCGGGCAAGAGCAACTCGGTCGCCGCATACACTATTCTCAGAATGACTTGGTTG
AGTACTCACCAGTCACAGAAAAGCATCTTACGGATGGCATGACAGTAAGAGAATTATGCAGTGCTGCCAT
AACCATGAGTGATAACACTGCGGCCAACTTACTTCTGACAACGATCGGAGGACCGAAGGAGCTAACCGCT
TTTTTGCACAACATGGGGGATCATGTAACTCGCCTTGATCGTTGGGAACCGGAGCTGAATGAAGCCATAC
CAAACGACGAGCGTGACACCACGATGCCTGTAGCAATGGCAACAACGTTGCGCAAACTATTAACTGGCGA
ACTACTTACTCTAGCTTCCCGGCAACAATTAATAGACTGGATGGAGGCGGATAAAGTTGCAGGACCACTT
CTGCGCTCGGCCCTTCCGGCTGGCTGGTTTATTGCTGATAAATCTGGAGCCGGTGAGCGTGGGTCTCGCG
GTATCATTGCAGCACTGGGGCCAGATGGTAAGCCCTCCCGTATCGTAGTTATCTACACGACGGGGAGTCA
GGCAACTATGGATGAACGAAATAGACAGATCGCTGAGATAGGTGCCTCACTGATTAAGCATTGGTAACTG
TCAGACCAAGTTTACTCATATATACTTTAGATTGATTTAAAACTTCATTTTTAATTTAAAAGGATCTAGG
TGAAGATCCTTTTTGATAATCTCATGACCAAAATCCCTTAACGTGAGTTTTCGTTCCACTGAGCGTCAGA
CCCCGTAGAAAAGATCAAAGGATCTTCTTGAGATCCTTTTTTTCTGCGCGTAATCTGCTGCTTGCAAACA
AAAAAACCACCGCTACCAGCGGTGGTTTGTTTGCCGGATCAAGAGCTACCAACTCTTTTTCCGAAGGTAA
CTGGCTTCAGCAGAGCGCAGATACCAAATACTGTTCTTCTAGTGTAGCCGTAGTTAGGCCACCACTTCAA
GAACTCTGTAGCACCGCCTACATACCTCGCTCTGCTAATCCTGTTACCAGTGGCTGCTGCCAGTGGCGAT
AAGTCGTGTCTTACCGGGTTGGACTCAAGACGATAGTTACCGGATAAGGCGCAGCGGTCGGGCTGAACGG
GGGGTTCGTGCACACAGCCCAGCTTGGAGCGAACGACCTACACCGAACTGAGATACCTACAGCGTGAGCT
ATGAGAAAGCGCCACGCTTCCCGAAGGGAGAAAGGCGGACAGGTATCCGGTAAGCGGCAGGGTCGGAACA
GGAGAGCGCACGAGGGAGCTTCCAGGGGGAAACGCCTGGTATCTTTATAGTCCTGTCGGGTTTCGCCACC
TCTGACTTGAGCGTCGATTTTTGTGATGCTCGTCAGGGGGGCGGAGCCTATGGAAAAACGCCAGCAACGC
GGCCTTTTTACGGTTCCTGGCCTTTTGCTGGCCTTTTGCTCACATGTTCTTTCCTGCGTTATCCCCTGAT
TCTGTGGATAACCGTATTACCGCCTTTGAGTGAGCTGATACCGCTCGCCGCAGCCGAACGACCGAGCGCA
GCGAGTCAGTGAGCGAGGAAGCGGAAGAGCGCCCAATACGCAAACCGCCTCTCCCCGCGCGTTGGCCGAT
TCATTAATGCAGCTGGCACGACAGGTTTCCCGACTGGAAAGCGGGCAGTGAGCGCAACGCAATTAATGTG
AGTTAGCTCACTCATTAGGCACCCCAGGCTTTACACTTTATGCTTCCGGCTCGTATGTTGTGTGGAATTG
TGAGCGGATAACAATTTCACACAGGAAACAGCTATGACCATGATTACGCCAAGCGCGCAATTAACCCTCA
CTAAAGGGAACAAAAGCTGGAGCTGCAAGCTTAATGTAGTCTTATGCAATACTCTTGTAGTCTTGCAACA
TGGTAACGATGAGTTAGCAACATGCCTTACAAGGAGAGAAAAAGCACCGTGCATGCCGATTGGTGGAAGT
AAGGTGGTACGATCGTGCCTTATTAGGAAGGCAACAGACGGGTCTGACATGGATTGGACGAACCACTGAA
TTGCCGCATTGCAGAGATATTGTATTTAAGTGCCTAGCTCGATACATAAACGGGTCTCTCTGGTTAGACC
AGATCTGAGCCTGGGAGCTCTCTGGCTAACTAGGGAACCCACTGCTTAAGCCTCAATAAAGCTTGCCTTG
AGTGCTTCAAGTAGTGTGTGCCCGTCTGTTGTGTGACTCTGGTAACTAGAGATCCCTCAGACCCTTTTAG
TCAGTGTGGAAAATCTCTAGCAGTGGCGCCCGAACAGGGACTTGAAAGCGAAAGGGAAACCAGAGGAGCT
CTCTCGACGCAGGACTCGGCTTGCTGAAGCGCGCACGGCAAGAGGCGAGGGGCGGCGACTGGTGAGTACG
CCAAAAATTTTGACTAGCGGAGGCTAGAAGGAGAGAGATGGGTGCGAGAGCGTCAGTATTAAGCGGGGGA
GAATTAGATCGCGATGGGAAAAAATTCGGTTAAGGCCAGGGGGAAAGAAAAAATATAAATTAAAACATAT
AGTATGGGCAAGCAGGGAGCTAGAACGATTCGCAGTTAATCCTGGCCTGTTAGAAACATCAGAAGGCTGT
AGACAAATACTGGGACAGCTACAACCATCCCTTCAGACAGGATCAGAAGAACTTAGATCATTATATAATA
CAGTAGCAACCCTCTATTGTGTGCATCAAAGGATAGAGATAAAAGACACCAAGGAAGCTTTAGACAAGAT
AGAGGAAGAGCAAAACAAAAGTAAGACCACCGCACAGCAAGCGGCCGCTGATCTTCAGACCTGGAGGAGG
AGATATGAGGGACAATTGGAGAAGTGAATTATATAAATATAAAGTAGTAAAAATTGAACCATTAGGAGTA
GCACCCACCAAGGCAAAGAGAAGAGTGGTGCAGAGAGAAAAAAGAGCAGTGGGAATAGGAGCTTTGTTCC
TTGGGTTCTTGGGAGCAGCAGGAAGCACTATGGGCGCAGCGTCAATGACGCTGACGGTACAGGCCAGACA
ATTATTGTCTGGTATAGTGCAGCAGCAGAACAATTTGCTGAGGGCTATTGAGGCGCAACAGCATCTGTTG
CAACTCACAGTCTGGGGCATCAAGCAGCTCCAGGCAAGAATCCTGGCTGTGGAAAGATACCTAAAGGATC
AACAGCTCCTGGGGATTTGGGGTTGCTCTGGAAAACTCATTTGCACCACTGCTGTGCCTTGGAATGCTAG
TTGGAGTAATAAATCTCTGGAACAGATTTGGAATCACACGACCTGGATGGAGTGGGACAGAGAAATTAAC
AATTACACAAGCTTAATACACTCCTTAATTGAAGAATCGCAAAACCAGCAAGAAAAGAATGAACAAGAAT
TATTGGAATTAGATAAATGGGCAAGTTTGTGGAATTGGTTTAACATAACAAATTGGCTGTGGTATATAAA
ATTATTCATAATGATAGTAGGAGGCTTGGTAGGTTTAAGAATAGTTTTTGCTGTACTTTCTATAGTGAAT
AGAGTTAGGCAGGGATATTCACCATTATCGTTTCAGACCCACCTCCCAACCCCGAGGGGACCCAGAGAGG
GCCTATTTCCCATGATTCCTTCATATTTGCATATACGATACAAGGCTGTTAGAGAGATAATTAGAATTAA
TTTGACTGTAAACACAAAGATATTAGTACAAAATACGTGACGTAGAAAGTAATAATTTCTTGGGTAGTTT
GCAGTTTTAAAATTATGTTTTAAAATGGACTATCATATGCTTACCGTAACTTGAAAGTATTTCGATTTCT
TGGCTTTATATATCTTGTGGAAAGGACGAAACACCGCCAGCTGCAATACCTACACAGTTTTAGAGCTAGA
AATAGCAAGTTAAAATAAGGCTAGTCCGTTATCAACTTGAAAAAGTGGCACCGAGTCGGTGCTTTTTTAA
GCTTGGCGTAACTAGATCTTGAGACAAATGGCAGTATTCATCCACAATTTTAAAAGAAAAGGGGGGATTG
GGGGGTACAGTGCAGGGGAAAGAATAGTAGACATAATAGCAACAGACATACAAACTAAAGAATTACAAAA
ACAAATTACAAAAATTCAAAATTTTCGGGTTTATTACAGGGACAGCAGAGATCCACTTTGGCGCCGGCTC
GAGGGGG
