>Addgene plasmid #77984 | BRD2 gRNA (BRDN0001148924) | depositor partial sequence | sequence record 145443 | Target Sequence
CCAGCTGCAATACCTACACA
