>Addgene plasmid #77984 | BRD2 gRNA (BRDN0001148924) | addgene partial sequence | sequence record 188777 | hU6-F
TACGTGACGTAGAAAGTAATAATTTCTTGGGTAGTTTGCAGTTTTAAAATTATGTTTTAAAATGGACTAT
CATATGCTTACCGTAACTTGAAAGTATTTCGATTTCTTGGCTTTATATATCTTGTGGAAAGGACGAAACA
CCGCCAGCTGCAATACCTACACAGTTTTAGAGCTAGAAATAGCAAGTTAAAATAAGGCTAGTCCGTTATC
AACTTGAAAAAGTGGCACCGAGTCGGTGCTTTTTTAAGCTTGGCGTAACTAGATCTTGAGACAAATGGCA
GTATTCATCCACAATTTTAAAAGAAAAGGGGGGATTGGGGGGTACAGTGCAGGGGAAAGAATAGTAGACA
TAATAGCAACAGACATACAAACTAAAGAATTACAAAAACAAATTACAAAAATTCAAAATTTTCGGGTTTA
TTACAGGGACAGCAGAGATCCACTTTGGCGCCGGCTCGAGGGGGCCCGGGTGCAAAGATGGATAAAGTTT
TAAACAGAGAGGAATCTTTGCAGCTAATGGACCTTCTAGGTCTTGAAAGGAGTGGGAATTGGCTCCGGTG
CCCGTCAGTG
